Addgene plasmid #68119: Prab-3::NLS::GCaMP6s
Purpose: Nuclear Localized Fluorescent Calcium Indicator for pan-neuronal expression in C. Elegans
Depositing lab: Andrew Leifer. Depositing organization: Princeton University. Publication: Whole-brain calcium imaging with cellular resolution in freely behaving Caenorhabditis elegans. Nguyen JP, Shipley FB, Linder AN, Plummer GS, Liu M, Setru SU, Shaevitz JW, Leifer AM. Proc Natl Acad Sci U S A. 2015 Dec 28. pii: 201507110. 10.1073/pnas.1507110112 PubMed 26712014.
Backbone
  Vector backbone: Not Available
  Vector type: Worm Expression
Growth in bacteria
  Bacterial resistance: Ampicillin, 100 μg/mL
  Growth temperature: 37°C
  Growth strain: DH5alpha
  Copy number: High Copy
Gene/Insert
  Gene/Insert name: rab-3::NLS::GCaMP6s
  Species: C. elegans (nematode)
  Promoter: rab-3
  Cloning method: Gibson Cloning
  Sequencing primers: 5′ caggaaacagctatgac
Terms and licenses: Academic/Nonprofit Terms; Industry Terms: Not Available to Industry
How to cite: Prab-3::NLS::GCaMP6s was a gift from Andrew Leifer (Addgene plasmid # 68119 ; http://n2t.net/addgene:68119 ; RRID:Addgene_68119)
