[The description below was written by a language model from this plasmid's Addgene catalogue record and pLannotate feature annotations shown in this document.]
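Description:
Prab-3::NLS::GCaMP6s is a 9,277-nt worm expression plasmid that drives a nuclear-localized genetically encoded calcium indicator throughout the C. elegans nervous system. The catalogue does not name the backbone, but the annotated features point to a pUC-type scaffold: a high-copy ColE1/pMB1-family origin, an ampicillin resistance gene (β-lactamase) under its own promoter, and remnants of the lac promoter/operator, CAP site and pUC18/19 polylinker. Short fragments of rop, bom and lacI are also detected. The plasmid is propagated in E. coli under ampicillin selection at high copy, and the insert was assembled by Gibson cloning.

The payload is the GCaMP6s coding sequence, a slow-kinetics, high-sensitivity GFP-calmodulin-M13 sensor whose fluorescence rises on calcium binding. According to the record it is expressed from the rab-3 promoter, which is widely used for pan-neuronal expression in the worm. The promoter itself was not annotated, but a long unannotated stretch of roughly 4.4 kb lies upstream of the GCaMP6s reading frame and could accommodate it. Immediately downstream of GCaMP6s is a short fragment matching C. elegans egl-13, which probably corresponds to the nuclear localization signal named in the construct, although the record does not state the origin of the NLS. A further match to an aex-5 fragment lies 3′ of this, and its role is not stated; no 3′ UTR is annotated.

Confining the sensor to nuclei separates the signals of densely packed neurons, which makes individual cells easier to segment and track. The associated work used the construct for whole-brain calcium imaging at cellular resolution in freely moving animals.
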