Features (pLannotate 1.2.2; 13 found; start..end, strand, type, name):
      1..19      -  misc_feature   MCS (fragment): pUC18/19 multiple cloning site
   4436..5788    +  CDS            GCaMP6s: improved fluorescent protein-based calcium sensor (Chen et al., 2013)
   5796..5870    +  CDS            egl-13 (fragment): EGL13_CAEEL - Also known as cog-2 From Caenorhabditis elegans.
   6405..6557    +  CDS            aex-5 (fragment): AEX5_CAEEL - Also known as kpc-3 From Caenorhabditis elegans.
   6684..6719    +  CDS            rop (fragment): Rop protein, which maintains plasmids at low copy number; rop
   6821..6920    +  misc_feature   bom (fragment): basis of mobility region from pBR322
   7022..7126    +  promoter       AmpR promoter: bla
   7127..7987    +  CDS            AmpR: β-lactamase; bla; confers resistance to ampicillin, carbenicillin, and related antibiotics
   8158..8746    +  rep_origin     ori: high-copy-number ColE1/pMB1/pBR322/pUC origin of replication
   8929..9021    +  CDS            lacI (fragment): lac repressor; lacI; The lac repressor binds to the lac operator to inhibit transcription in E. coli. This inhibition can be relieved by adding lactose or isopropyl-β-D-thiogalactopyranoside (IPTG).
   9034..9055    +  protein_bind   CAP binding site: CAP binding activates transcription in the presence of cAMP. E. coli catabolite activator protein
   9070..9100    +  promoter       lac promoter: promoter for the E. coli lac operon
   9108..9124    +  protein_bind   lac operator: The lac repressor binds to the lac operator to inhibit transcription in E. coli. This inhibition can be relieved by adding lactose or isopropyl-β-D-thiogalactopyranoside (IPTG). lac repressor encoded by lacI
>Addgene plasmid #68119 | Prab-3::NLS::GCaMP6s | addgene full sequence | sequence record 394850 | Addgene NGS Result
AAGCTTGCATGCCTGCAGGCGAGTTTTGACTGGCTTTCAAAAACTGAGTGATTACTAATTATTTTTGAAA
AAATTAACAGTTGTGATATGATATTTAGACATTTTTGCAATATATAATTTGTTTGAAAAAAAAACATTTT
TTAATGGTCTTCGAAGCTATAATAGTTTTTCGTAAAATTTTAAATAAAACAGCTGACAGATATCCACATT
CAATAATTGAAAGTATGCAGTTCTCTTTTTTTTTGTCAAATAGAAAAAAAGTAACAGATGGTCAGATATA
ATCTAGGTTAATCTGACTCTGGTCATCGATGAACTCATTTTCATCATAATCATTCTTCTTTCAAATGGTC
TGTTCGGAATTCGAATATTCAATAAATGGATATCTTATTAGATGCTCCGGATTTATTCCACCAAACTTCC
AAGACGTAAGTTCAATTTAAACAAAATTACTATAGCTTGAAAAAATGAGAAAAAACGAGCAGATAAAAAA
ATAACAGAAAAAATCCATAAAAATGACGAGGGTTCCGTGCGAAAATCGTCATTGTTTTTGGCTTGCATCA
CACTTTTCCGCGAGTCAGCCACACTGTTTTATCGATTATTATTTTTCTGATTTCAGAAACCGGAAACTTA
CAACTGAGATGCTTTCATTTTGATTTTTTTAAATTTAGTTTTGATTTCAGCGATTTGTTTGAATATAATT
ATGCATGAGTTGGCTTTTGCATTTTTAGATAAATAAGTTCACATGCTCGGACAAATTGTGTGGTTTAATC
TGTGAAAGTTTTGAATCTTCTGTTTGAAAAAAAAAACATTTTTAATTTGTATATACGAGTGAATTGGTTA
GGCCCTGGTTACGTTTTCCAGCGAATTCATTCAAATTTCTTATTTTTTCTATTTTTTCAATTAAATAATT
TAGTTCTCTATCACATGTGTATGATCAAAATTTCATTCCTAATCGTAAGCAAATTTAGGCTCATCCGTAG
TATAATTTTGTTATGAAGGGCTTCACAGTAAAAGCTCAAACTCCAACATTTAGCAACTAGCAACCAACAA
AAAACCAAAGAAATGTCAGTTTTGAAAAGTCGTTATTTCTTTGTCTTCTCACAATTCACACATCATCTTC
TCGTTTTCCTCCGTTTTTTTGTCGTGCTTCCTTCTTTTCTTTACACATTTTTCTAACCTTTTTTTAAGTC
TATCCTCTCCTAATCCTTTGTACTCTCTAATCAGTTTTGCTGGTTGTGCTGCACAATTTTTATCAGATTT
ATGCGCGAAACAAAAGCCTCTCGCGGAGAGCTCCGCCAAATCCGGTCTTCTTTTTTCCTTGCCTATCGGA
TTTCACAAACATTCAGTTTGTCACTTGACGATGTGTTGGAGGCATTACTACTAGGAAGTGTTATTCATAT
TTTTTATTCGTTTCTTTTTGGTGACTAAACGAAATATTCCGAACGTTTTCCTGATTTCAGGCGGCGGAAA
CGAAGAAGACCACGAATAATCAACAGGCTGCCATTGCATCCGCCAGAAGTCGAGTGAGTTCTTTGAAAAT
CTTTATTAGAGTTATTTGTGACAATTTGCCACTTTTTTTTTAATGTTTAATGAATCTGTAACGAAATTAA
TACCAAGGGTGTCCAACAGAACTATCTGAGCGGTTATTTAATTTTTAGATAGTATATTTCTTCCGATCGT
AACATACATATTTTCAAGCATAGTACTGTGATTTAAGTTACAGTTTTCCAATCAGTCTTGATTTTAATAA
AAACTTTTCAACTGCAAAAATGCCTCTGAAGTATTTTTCTATATTTTTATAGTTGAATAATTTTTTGATT
GGCACAAAGACCGCCGAGATATGAGCCGTTAAAGTAAAGCTGCATGGATTCAATATGGTTTGTATTTGAT
TGGAGTCACTTACATGGAAATATTTGTATTTAAATCTCATATTTTAAAACAAGACAAACACCAAATTAAA
TTTTTATTAATCTGAACATTTTTCAATCGATTTGGTAAACAAATTATTAGATGTTTCCCTCAAAAATTGT
AACAATTCCTAAATTGTGGCACTTATAATAACATCGTCCTGAATTCTCAAAAAAAACCGAATGCTAAGAG
AGATTTCGTTTAACTGGGACCTGTAACTGAATTTTCAAATATTGGCAGTTTTTGATAAACTGGGAGGGAA
ATCAAAAACCAAAACTACAGTACCCCTCGTGTTATAATAAATTGTCATTCACTCCTTTTTTGTTCCCAAC
ATTTGCTCCCATCTCCTGACGAGAAAGAACAATTTTATGAGCACGGGAACCCGTGGGCGTCCATCCGTTC
CTCCTGTGCAATTTCAGCCCCCTTCCTCTACATTCTCTGTGTTCCCGTTTTTATCGTTTTATGGGTATCG
GGAACGGACAGATCGCTTCCATTTGCTTCTATTCCGTCCTCACAAGACGTCCCACTAACTGATTTTCTTC
TGATTTCTTTTCACTGAAAATGGGAAAGAAAGAAAAAGACGATGAATCGACGACTTCTTCTCAGGAGAAG
GTGAAGAAGAAGGATAAGGAGAAAGTTCATCTAAGGCTGAAAGATAAAGTAAAAAAACTTAGAAAATCTA
AGTCGATTGCAGTATCTTCTCCAGCTGATTATATGACTTGTCAGTGTGAACCATGCAAAAAAGTAGCTCT
CGAGGTAATAATTTTTAAACTCAATACGTAGTTAAGTTTGAACTCCTTTTAATTTACTTATCATCTAATT
TACCGTCACAATAGTACTTCCATTAGCAATTATTTTAAAATTACATGCATAGCTTCAATGTTCGTTTTTT
TGCGTTCTCATATCGTATGTTGTCTGCCTCTCGAATACTGACTGTCCGACTAGAATGTCCCGGTAGGATT
ACTGTACGGTCACTGGGAATAAACTGTTTCTGAAATCAATCTGAAATTCCGTAGATCTTCTTGGTTCAAT
TTCTTATTCCTCAATCTTTGGACAACGTCACCTTCAGAGTCGTCGTTGAGTATCCCATCATTAACTAGTC
AATCTTTCTCTCTTTTTCATTTCCCCCAACTTTTCTGCATATTTTTTGACGACGACGACCTCGACGGCAA
CGAGAATACATTTATCTATTTTTTAGTATAGCATATATACATTTTCTACTTTTCTCTAACCCATTTCAGA
CGTATAGATTTTGGTTTTCGAATGCAACTTTGAGATTTTTCAAAGATCTTCAGATGGGAGCAGTGGACTG
TCTATTTGATATTCTTAAAATGTACTCTATAAAAGATGAAACTGTAATGACCAATTCCCTACATAAATAT
TTTTAACTAATTGGTCGGATATTTGGGGATCAGAGAAGTACTTGTTTTTGCGATATTAATAATGATATAT
TTTTCTAGTAAAAAAATGTTAAGCGATTTGTGAATAATTAAGTTGGCTTGAAAAAGATTTTTTGATAGCT
ATGTATTTTGTTAATTTAAATCAGATTTTAAAACTTTATTATTGACTATTTATATATATTATATATTATA
TATTTTCATGGTTTAATCAAAATCTATTAAATTATTTCTAAGATCTCTAAATATCGAATTCTCTAAAAAG
CTTCATCAACAAAAGCATTTCAATTATCTAACACAATGAGAATAATTCAAGAACTGAAATAGAAAGAAAT
CTAGAAAAAAAAGAGAGTGAGGTGCCCTATTAAATCGGTGCTCTCCTCTCTAACAGAAGCGCCTACACGC
ACCCAAGAGAGCTCTTTTTCTTTCTTTTTTCGGAGCACACATACACGCATACACTCCTCAGAAGTGTATA
GAGAAAATGGGAGAAGAAGCGAAAGAAGACGAAGAAGCGGTTGTGATGTATGCATCGGGCGTTTCTATCC
CTCTCCGTGAGCAACGAGCTAGTCAACCCATCGATCCATTTTTGTGAGCACACACAGAGAGAGACTCAAA
CACACTCACAGCTTCACACTGAGCTCCAAGAGCTCTGTAGAGAGAAGCCAGAGTATGCTTTCCTCGATTT
TCCTAACGTCTTCTTCTTCTGCTTTTTTCTTTTTCCCAACGAGTTGTAGTCCACTAACTTCAATTTTTCC
TCCAGAGAAAGAGTTTTAGAGAGACAGCTGATAAATACACTAGAGAAATAAAAAGAATGATAAAAATTTG
CTATTTTAATCAGTTCCCTCTCGTTTCTCTAAGTTTTGTTGTTGGGTTGGGAAATTAAAATTGGAAAATG
GAAATAACGTTTTTTTCTGTCTAATCTTGAATTCTCCAGACATTTCTTATTTCCTTTTTTGTTGCAAGTT
TTTCTTCCTTCTCTAATTTTTAATCAAAGATATCTCGCTATGAACTTTGAATTTTTGATATTTTGATTCT
ATAAATACATAAAGTAATCTAAATGCTCTTTTAAAATAAATCTACAGTAGCCCTATTTTCAGGGATCCAT
GGCTCCAAAGAAGAAGCGTAAGGTAATGGGTTCTCATCATCATCATCATCATGGTATGGCTAGCATGACT
GGTGGACAGCAAATGGGTCGGGATCTGTACGACGATGACGATAAGGATCTCGCCACCATGGTCGACTCAT
CACGTCGTAAGTGGAATAAGACAGGTCACGCAGTCAGAGCTATAGGTCGGCTGAGCTCACTCGAGAACGT
CTATATCAAGGCCGACAAGCAGAAGAACGGCATCAAGGCGAACTTCCACATCCGCCACAACATCGAGGAC
GGCGGCGTGCAGCTCGCCTACCACTACCAGCAGAACACCCCCATCGGCGACGGCCCCGTGCTGCTGCCCG
ACAACCACTACCTGAGCGTGCAGTCCAAACTTTCGAAAGACCCCAACGAGAAGCGCGATCACATGGTCCT
GCTGGAGTTCGTGACCGCCGCCGGGATCACTCTCGGCATGGACGAGCTGTACAAGGGCGGTACCGGAGGG
AGCATGGTGAGCAAGGGCGAGGAGCTGTTCACCGGGGTGGTGCCCATCCTGGTCGAGCTGGACGGCGACG
TAAACGGCCACAAGTTCAGCGTGTCCGGCGAGGGTGAGGGCGATGCCACCTACGGCAAGCTGACCCTGAA
GTTCATCTGCACCACCGGCAAGCTGCCCGTGCCCTGGCCCACCCTCGTGACCACCCTGACCTACGGCGTG
CAGTGCTTCAGCCGCTACCCCGACCACATGAAGCAGCACGACTTCTTCAAGTCCGCCATGCCCGAAGGCT
ACATCCAGGAGCGCACCATCTTCTTCAAGGACGACGGCAACTACAAGACCCGCGCCGAGGTGAAGTTCGA
GGGCGACACCCTGGTGAACCGCATCGAGCTGAAGGGCATCGACTTCAAGGAGGACGGCAACATCCTGGGG
CACAAGCTGGAGTACAACCTGCCGGACCAACTGACTGAAGAGCAGATCGCAGAATTTAAAGAGGCTTTCT
CCCTATTTGACAAGGACGGGGATGGGACAATAACAACCAAGGAGCTGGGGACGGTGATGCGGTCTCTGGG
GCAGAACCCCACAGAAGCAGAGCTGCAGGACATGATCAATGAAGTAGATGCCGACGGTGACGGCACAATC
GACTTCCCTGAGTTCCTGACAATGATGGCAAGAAAAATGAAATACAGGGACACGGAAGAAGAAATTAGAG
AAGCGTTCGGTGTGTTTGATAAGGATGGCAATGGCTACATCAGTGCAGCAGAGCTTCGCCACGTGATGAC
AAACCTTGGAGAGAAGTTAACAGATGAAGAGGTTGATGAAATGATCAGGGAAGCAGACATCGATGGGGAT
GGTCAGGTAAACTACGAAGAGTTTGTACAAATGATGACAGCGAAGTGAGGGCGCCATGAGCCGTAGACGA
AAAGCGAATCCGACAAAACTGAGTGAAAACGCGAAGAAGCTTGCCAAGGAAGTTGAAAATTAAGGTACCA
TGGTATTGATATCTGAGCTCCGCATCGGCCGCTGTCATCAGATCGCCATCTCGCGCCCGTGCCTCTGACT
TCTAAGTCCAATTACTCTTCAACATCCCTACATGCTCTTTCTCCCTGTGCTCCCACCCCCTATTTTTGTT
ATTATCAAAAAACTTCTCTTAATTTCTTTGTTTTTTAGCTTCTTTTAAGTCACCTCTAACAATGAAATTG
TGTAGATTCAAAAATAGAATTAATTCGTAATAAAAAGTCGAAAAAAATTGTGCTCCCTCCCCCCATTAAT
AATAATTCTATCCCAAAATCTACACAATGTTCTGTGTACACTTCTTATGTTTTTTACTTCTGATAAATTT
TTTTGAAACATCATAGAAAAAACCGCACACAAAATACCTTATCATATGTTACGTTTCAGTTTATGACCGC
AATTTTTATTTCTTCGCACGTCTGGGCCTCTCATGACGTCAAATCATGCTCATCGTGAAAAAGTTTTGGA
GTATTTTTGGAATTTTTCAATCAAGTGAAAGTTTATGAAATTAATTTTCCTGCTTTTGCTTTTTGGGGTT
TCCCCTATTGTTTGTCAAGATTTCGAGGACGGCGTTTTTCTTGCTAAAATCACAAGTATTGATGAGCACG
ATGCAAGAAAGATCGGAAGAAGGTTTGGGTTTGAGGCTCAGTGGAAGGTGAGTAGAAGTTGATAATTTGA
AAGTGGAGTAGTGTCTATGGGGTTTTTGCCTTAAATGACAGAATACATTCCCAATATACCAAACATAACT
GTTTCTACTAGTCGGCCGTACGGGCCCTTTCGTCTCGCGCGTTTCGGTGATGACGGTGAAAACCTCTGAC
ACATGCAGCTCCCGGAGACGGTCACAGCTTGTCTGTAAGCGGATGCCGGGAGCAGACAAGCCCGTCAGGG
CGCGTCAGCGGGTGTTGGCGGGTGTCGGGGCTGGCTTAACTATGCGGCATCAGAGCAGATTGTACTGAGA
GTGCACCATATGCGGTGTGAAATACCGCACAGATGCGTAAGGAGAAAATACCGCATCAGGCGGCCTTAAT
TAAGGGCCTCGTGATACGCCTATTTTTATAGGTTAATGTCATGATAATAATGGTTTCTTAGACGTCAGGT
GGCACTTTTCGGGGAAATGTGCGCGGAACCCCTATTTGTTTATTTTTCTAAATACATTCAAATATGTATC
CGCTCATGAGACAATAACCCTGATAAATGCTTCAATAATATTGAAAAAGGAAGAGTATGAGTATTCAACA
TTTCCGTGTCGCCCTTATTCCCTTTTTTGCGGCATTTTGCCTTCCTGTTTTTGCTCACCCAGAAACGCTG
GTGAAAGTAAAAGATGCTGAAGATCAGTTGGGTGCACGAGTGGGTTACATCGAACTGGATCTCAACAGCG
GTAAGATCCTTGAGAGTTTTCGCCCCGAAGAACGTTTTCCAATGATGAGCACTTTTAAAGTTCTGCTATG
TGGCGCGGTATTATCCCGTATTGACGCCGGGCAAGAGCAACTCGGTCGCCGCATACACTATTCTCAGAAT
GACTTGGTTGAGTACTCACCAGTCACAGAAAAGCATCTTACGGATGGCATGACAGTAAGAGAATTATGCA
GTGCTGCCATAACCATGAGTGATAACACTGCGGCCAACTTACTTCTGACAACGATCGGAGGACCGAAGGA
GCTAACCGCTTTTTTGCACAACATGGGGGATCATGTAACTCGCCTTGATCGTTGGGAACCGGAGCTGAAT
GAAGCCATACCAAACGACGAGCGTGACACCACGATGCCTGTAGCAATGGCAACAACGTTGCGCAAACTAT
TAACTGGCGAACTACTTACTCTAGCTTCCCGGCAACAATTAATAGACTGGATGGAGGCGGATAAAGTTGC
AGGACCACTTCTGCGCTCGGCCCTTCCGGCTGGCTGGTTTATTGCTGATAAATCTGGAGCCGGTGAGCGT
GGGTCTCGCGGTATCATTGCAGCACTGGGGCCAGATGGTAAGCCCTCCCGTATCGTAGTTATCTACACGA
CGGGGAGTCAGGCAACTATGGATGAACGAAATAGACAGATCGCTGAGATAGGTGCCTCACTGATTAAGCA
TTGGTAACTGTCAGACCAAGTTTACTCATATATACTTTAGATTGATTTAAAACTTCATTTTTAATTTAAA
AGGATCTAGGTGAAGATCCTTTTTGATAATCTCATGACCAAAATCCCTTAACGTGAGTTTTCGTTCCACT
GAGCGTCAGACCCCGTAGAAAAGATCAAAGGATCTTCTTGAGATCCTTTTTTTCTGCGCGTAATCTGCTG
CTTGCAAACAAAAAAACCACCGCTACCAGCGGTGGTTTGTTTGCCGGATCAAGAGCTACCAACTCTTTTT
CCGAAGGTAACTGGCTTCAGCAGAGCGCAGATACCAAATACTGTTCTTCTAGTGTAGCCGTAGTTAGGCC
ACCACTTCAAGAACTCTGTAGCACCGCCTACATACCTCGCTCTGCTAATCCTGTTACCAGTGGCTGCTGC
CAGTGGCGATAAGTCGTGTCTTACCGGGTTGGACTCAAGACGATAGTTACCGGATAAGGCGCAGCGGTCG
GGCTGAACGGGGGGTTCGTGCACACAGCCCAGCTTGGAGCGAACGACCTACACCGAACTGAGATACCTAC
AGCGTGAGCTATGAGAAAGCGCCACGCTTCCCGAAGGGAGAAAGGCGGACAGGTATCCGGTAAGCGGCAG
GGTCGGAACAGGAGAGCGCACGAGGGAGCTTCCAGGGGGAAACGCCTGGTATCTTTATAGTCCTGTCGGG
TTTCGCCACCTCTGACTTGAGCGTCGATTTTTGTGATGCTCGTCAGGGGGGCGGAGCCTATGGAAAAACG
CCAGCAACGCGGCCTTTTTACGGTTCCTGGCCTTTTGCTGGCCTTTTGCTCACATGTTCTTTCCTGCGTT
ATCCCCTGATTCTGTGGATAACCGTATTACCGCCTTTGAGTGAGCTGATACCGCTCGCCGCAGCCGAACG
ACCGAGCGCAGCGAGTCAGTGAGCGAGGAAGCGGAAGAGCGCCCAATACGCAAACCGCCTCTCCCCGCGC
GTTGGCCGATTCATTAATGCAGCTGGCACGACAGGTTTCCCGACTGGAAAGCGGGCAGTGAGCGCAACGC
AATTAATGTGAGTTAGCTCACTCATTAGGCACCCCAGGCTTTACACTTTATGCTTCCGGCTCGTATGTTG
TGTGGAATTGTGAGCGGATAACAATTTCACACAGGAAACAGCTATGACCATGATTACGCCAAGCTGTAAG
TTTAAACATGATCTTACTAACTAACTATTCTCATTTAAATTTTCAGAGCTTAAAAATGGCTGAAATCACT
CACAACGATGGATACGCTAACAACTTGGAAATGAAAT
