>Addgene plasmid #68119 | Prab-3::NLS::GCaMP6s | depositor partial sequence | sequence record 118718 | NLS::GCaMP6s
ATGGCTCCAAAGAAGAAGCGTAAGGTAATGGGTTCTCATCATCATCATCATCATGGTATGGCTAGCATGA
CTGGTGGACAGCAAATGGGTCGGGATCTGTACGACGATGACGATAAGGATCTCGCCACCATGGTCGACTC
ATCACGTCGTAAGTGGAATAAGACAGGTCACGCAGTCAGAGCTATAGGTCGGCTGAGCTCACTCGAGAAC
GTCTATATCAAGGCCGACAAGCAGAAGAACGGCATCAAGGCGAACTTCCACATCCGCCACAACATCGAGG
ACGGCGGCGTGCAGCTCGCCTACCACTACCAGCAGAACACCCCCATCGGCGACGGCCCCGTGCTGCTGCC
CGACAACCACTACCTGAGCGTGCAGTCCAAACTTTCGAAAGACCCCAACGAGAAGCGCGATCACATGGTC
CTGCTGGAGTTCGTGACCGCCGCCGGGATCACTCTCGGCATGGACGAGCTGTACAAGGGCGGTACCGGAG
GGAGCATGGTGAGCAAGGGCGAGGAGCTGTTCACCGGGGTGGTGCCCATCCTGGTCGAGCTGGACGGCGA
CGTAAACGGCCACAAGTTCAGCGTGTCCGGCGAGGGTGAGGGCGATGCCACCTACGGCAAGCTGACCCTG
AAGTTCATCTGCACCACCGGCAAGCTGCCCGTGCCCTGGCCCACCCTCGTGACCACCCTGACCTACGGCG
TGCAGTGCTTCAGCCGCTACCCCGACCACATGAAGCAGCACGACTTCTTCAAGTCCGCCATGCCCGAAGG
CTACATCCAGGAGCGCACCATCTTCTTCAAGGACGACGGCAACTACAAGACCCGCGCCGAGGTGAAGTTC
GAGGGCGACACCCTGGTGAACCGCATCGAGCTGAAGGGCATCGACTTCAAGGAGGACGGCAACATCCTGG
GGCACAAGCTGGAGTACAACCTGCCGGACCAACTGACTGAAGAGCAGATCGCAGAATTTAAAGAGGCTTT
CTCCCTATTTGACAAGGACGGGGATGGGACAATAACAACCAAGGAGCTGGGGACGGTGATGCGGTCTCTG
GGGCAGAACCCCACAGAAGCAGAGCTGCAGGACATGATCAATGAAGTAGATGCCGACGGTGACGGCACAA
TCGACTTCCCTGAGTTCCTGACAATGATGGCAAGAAAAATGAAATACAGGGACACGGAAGAAGAAATTAG
AGAAGCGTTCGGTGTGTTTGATAAGGATGGCAATGGCTACATCAGTGCAGCAGAGCTTCGCCACGTGATG
ACAAACCTTGGAGAGAAGTTAACAGATGAAGAGGTTGATGAAATGATCAGGGAAGCAGACATCGATGGGG
ATGGTCAGGTAAACTACGAAGAGTTTGTACAAATGATGACAGCGAAGTGAGGGCGCCATGAGCCGTAGAC
GAAAAGCGAATCCGACAAAACTGAGTGAAAACGCGAAGAAGCTTGCCAAGGAAGTTGAAAAT
