>Addgene plasmid #68119 | Prab-3::NLS::GCaMP6s | addgene partial sequence | sequence record 121061 | PD49-83-R 5'-GAGCACAGGGAGAAAGAGCA-3'
AGTAATTGGACTTAGAAGTCAGAGGCACGGGCGCGAGATGGCGATCTGATGACAGCGGCCGATGCGGAGC
TCAGATATCAATACCATGGTACCTTAATTTTCAACTTCCTTGGCAAGCTTCTTCGCGTTTTCACTCAGTT
TTGTCGGATTCGCTTTTCGTCTACGGCTCATGGCGCCCTCACTTCGCTGTCATCATTTGTACAAACTCTT
CGTAGTTTACCTGACCATCCCCATCGATGTCTGCTTCCCTGATCATTTCATCAACCTCTTCATCTGTTAA
CTTCTCTCCAAGGTTTGTCATCACGTGGCGAAGCTCTGCTGCACTGATGTAGCCATTGCCATCCTTATCA
AACACACCGAACGCTTCTCTAATTTCTTCTTCCGTGTCCCTGTATTTCATTTTTCTTGCCATCATTGTCA
GGAACTCAGGGAAGTCGATTGTGCCGTCACCGTCGGCATCTACTTCATTGATCATGTCCTGCAGCTCTGC
TTCTGTGGGGTTCTGCCCCAGAGACCGCATCACCGTCCCCAGCTCCTTGGTTGTTATTGTCCCATCCCCG
TCCTTGTCAAATAGGGAGAAAGCCTCTTTAAATTCTGCGATCTGCTCTTCAGTCAGTTGGTCCGGCAGGT
TGTACTCCAGCTTGTGCCCCAGGATGTTGCCGTCCTCCTTGAAGTCGATGCCCTTCAGCTCGATGCGGTT
CACCAGGGTGTCGCCCTCGAACTTCACCTCGGCGCGGGTCTTGTAGTTGCCGTCGTCCTTGAAGAAGATG
GTGCGCTCCTGGATGTAGCCTTCGGGCATGGCGGACTTGAAGAAGTCGTGCTGCTTCATGTGGTCGGGGT
AGCGGCTGAAGCACTGCACGCCGTAGGTCAGGGTGGTCACGAGGGTGGGCCAGGGCACGGGCAGCTTGCC
GGTGGTGCAGATGAACTTCAGGGTCAGCTTGCCGTAGGTGGCATCGCCCTCACCCTCGCCGGACACGCTG
AACTTGTGGCCGTTTACGTCGCCGTCCAGCTCGACCAGGATGGGCACCACCCCGGTGAACAGCTCCTCGC
CCTTGCT
