>Addgene plasmid #68119 | Prab-3::NLS::GCaMP6s | addgene partial sequence | sequence record 121064 | EGFP-N 5'-CGTCGCCGTCCAGCTCGACCAG-3'
CCGGTGAACAGCTCCTCGCCCTTGCTCACCATGCTCCCTCCGGTACCGCCCTTGTACAGCTCGTCCATGC
CGAGAGTGATCCCGGCGGCGGTCACGAACTCCAGCAGGACCATGTGATCGCGCTTCTCGTTGGGGTCTTT
CGAAAGTTTGGACTGCACGCTCAGGTAGTGGTTGTCGGGCAGCAGCACGGGGCCGTCGCCGATGGGGGTG
TTCTGCTGGTAGTGGTAGGCGAGCTGCACGCCGCCGTCCTCGATGTTGTGGCGGATGTGGAAGTTCGCCT
TGATGCCGTTCTTCTGCTTGTCGGCCTTGATATAGACGTTCTCGAGTGAGCTCAGCCGACCTATAGCTCT
GACTGCGTGACCTGTCTTATTCCACTTACGACGTGATGAGTCGACCATGGTGGCGAGATCCTTATCGTCA
TCGTCGTACAGATCCCGACCCATTTGCTGTCCACCAGTCATGCTAGCCATACCATGATGATGATGATGAT
GAGAACCCATTACCTTACGCTTCTTCTTTGGAGCCATGGATCCCTGAAAATAGGGCTACTGTAGATTTAT
TTTAAAAGAGCATTTAGATTACTTTATGTATTTATAGAATCAAAATATCAAAAATTCAAAGTTCATAGCG
AGATATCTTTGATTAAAAATTAGAGAAGGAAGAAAAACTTGCAACAAAAAAGGAAATAAGAAATGTCTGG
AGAATTCAAGATTAGACAGAAAAAAACGTTATTTCCATTTTCCAATTTTAATTTCCCAACCCAACAACAA
AACTTAGAGAAACGAGAGGGAACTGATTAAAATAGCAAATTTTTATCATTCTTTTTATTTCTCTAGTGTA
TTTATCAGCTGTCTCTCTAAAACTCTTTCTCTGGAGGAAAAATTGAAGTTAGTGGACTACAACTCGTTGG
GAAAA
